>Addgene plasmid #132389 | AAVS1 CAG rtTA3 TauWT 2N4R-EGFP | addgene full sequence | sequence record 270333 | Addgene NGS Result
TAGAAAAGATCAAAGGATCTTCTTGAGATCCTTTTTTTCTGCGCGTAATCTGCTGCTTGCAAACAAAAAA
ACCACCGCTACCAGCGGTGGTTTGTTTGCCGGATCAAGAGCTACCAACTCTTTTTCCGAAGGTAACTGGC
TTCAGCAGAGCGCAGATACCAAATACTGTTCTTCTAGTGTAGCCGTAGTTAGGCCACCACTTCAAGAACT
CTGTAGCACCGCCTACATACCTCGCTCTGCTAATCCTGTTACCAGTGGCTGCTGCCAGTGGCGATAAGTC
GTGTCTTACCGGGTTGGACTCAAGACGATAGTTACCGGATAAGGCGCAGCGGTCGGGCTGAACGGGGGGT
TCGTGCACACAGCCCAGCTTGGAGCGAACGACCTACACCGAACTGAGATACCTACAGCGTGAGCTATGAG
AAAGCGCCACGCTTCCCGAAGGGAGAAAGGCGGACAGGTATCCGGTAAGCGGCAGGGTCGGAACAGGAGA
GCGCACGAGGGAGCTTCCAGGGGGAAACGCCTGGTATCTTTATAGTCCTGTCGGGTTTCGCCACCTCTGA
CTTGAGCGTCGATTTTTGTGATGCTCGTCAGGGGGGCGGAGCCTATGGAAAAACGCCAGCAACGCGGCCT
TTTTACGGTTCCTGGCCTTTTGCTGGCCTTTTGCTCACATGTTCTTTCCTGCGTTATCCCCTGATTCTGT
GGATAACCGTATTACCGCCTTTGAGTGAGCTGATACCGCTCGCCGCAGCCGAACGACCGAGCGCAGCGAG
TCAGTGAGCGAGGAACTGTCATGGCATCTTCCAGGGGTCCGAGAGCTCAGCTAGTCTTCTTCCTCCAACC
CGGGCCCCTATGTCCACTTCAGGACAGCATGTTTGCTGCCTCCAGGGATCCTGTGTCCCCGAGCTGGGAC
CACCTTATATTCCCAGGGCCGGTTAATGTGGCTCTGGTTCTGGGTACTTTTATCTGTCCCCTCCACCCCA
CAGTGGGGCATAACTTCGTATAGCATACATTATACGAACGGTAAAGAAGTTCCTATTCTCTAGAAAGTAT
AGGAACTTCGCTTCTGACCTCTTCTCTTCCTCCCACAGGGCCTCGAGAGATCTGGCAGCGGAGAGGGCAG
AGGAAGTCTTCTAACATGCGGTGACGTGGAGGAGAATCCCGGCCCTAGGCTCGAGATGACCGAGTACAAG
CCCACGGTGCGCCTCGCCACCCGCGACGACGTCCCCAGGGCCGTACGCACCCTCGCCGCCGCGTTCGCCG
ACTACCCCGCCACGCGCCACACCGTCGATCCGGACCGCCACATCGAGCGGGTCACCGAGCTGCAAGAACT
CTTCCTCACGCGCGTCGGGCTCGACATCGGCAAGGTGTGGGTCGCGGACGACGGCGCCGCGGTGGCGGTC
TGGACCACGCCGGAGAGCGTCGAAGCGGGGGCGGTGTTCGCCGAGATCGGCCCGCGCATGGCCGAGTTGA
GCGGTTCCCGGCTGGCCGCGCAGCAACAGATGGAAGGCCTCCTGGCGCCGCACCGGCCCAAGGAGCCCGC
GTGGTTCCTGGCCACCGTCGGCGTCTCGCCCGACCACCAGGGCAAGGGTCTGGGCAGCGCCGTCGTGCTC
CCCGGAGTGGAGGCGGCCGAGCGCGCCGGGGTGCCCGCCTTCCTGGAGACCTCCGCGCCCCGCAACCTCC
CCTTCTACGAGCGGCTCGGCTTCACCGTCACCGCCGACGTCGAGGTGCCCGAAGGACCGCGCACCTGGTG
CATGACCCGCAAGCCCGGTGCCTGATCGAAGTTCCTATTCTCTAGAAAGTATAGGAACTTCGACTGTGCC
TTCTAGTTGCCAGCCATCTGTTGTTTGCCCCTCCCCCGTGCCTTCCTTGACCCTGGAAGATGCCACTCCC
ACTGTCCTTTCCTAATAAAATGAGGAAATTGCATCGCATTGTCTGAGTAGGTGTCATTCTATTCTGGGGG
GTGGGGTGGGGCAGGACAGCAAGGGGGAGGATTGGGAAGACAATAGCAGGCATGCTGGGGATGCGGTGGG
CTCTATGGGTCGAGGCAGTGAAAAAAATGCTTTATTTGTGAAATTTGTGATGCTATTGCTTTATTTGTAA
CCATTATAAGCTGCAATAAACAAGTTAACAACAACAATTGCATTCATTTTATGTTTCAGGTTCAGGGGGA
GGTGTGGGAGGTTTTTTAAAGCAAGTAAAACCTCTACAAATGTGGTATGGCTGATTATGATCCTCTAGAG
ATATCGTCGACAAGCTTATCGATTTACCCGGGGAGCATGTCAAGGTCAAAATCGTCAAGGGCATCGGCTG
GGAGCATGTCTAAGTCAAAATCGTCAAGGGCGTCGGTCGGCCCGCCGCTTTCGCACTTTAGCTGTTTCTC
CAGGCCACATATGATTAGTTCCAGGCCGAAAAGGAAGGCAGGTTCGGCTCCCTGCCGGTCGAACAGCTCA
ATTGCTTGTCTCAGAAGTGGGGGCATAGAATCGGTGGTAGGTGTCTCTCTTTCCTCTTTTGCTACTTGAT
GCTCCTGTTCCTCCAATACGCAGCCCAGTGTAAAGTGGCCCACGGCGGACAGAGCGTACAGTGCGTTCTC
CAGGGAGAAGCCTTGCTGACACAGGAACGCGAGCTGATTTTCCAGGGTTTCGTACTGTTTCTCTGTTGGG
CGGGTGCCGAGATGCACTTTAGCCCCGTCGCGATGTGAGAGGAGAGCACAGCGGTATGACTTGGCGTTGT
TCCGCAGAAAGTCTTGCCATGACTCGCCTTCCAGGGGGCAGAAGTGGGTATGATGCCTGTCCAGCATCTC
GATTGGCAGGGCATCGAGCAGGGCCCGCTTGTTCTTCACGTGCCAGTACAGGGTAGGCTGCTCAACTCCC
AGCTTTTGAGCGAGTTTCCTTGTCGTCAGGCCTTCGATACCGACACCATTGAGTAATTCCAGAGCTCCGT
TTATGACTTTGCTCTTGTCCAGCCTAGACATGGTGGCACTAGTGATCCAATTCTTTGCCAAAATGATGAG
ACAGCACAATAACCAGCACGTTGCCCAGGAGCTGTAGGAAAAAGAAGAAGGCATGAACATGGTTAGCAGA
GGCTCTAGAGCCGCCGGTCACACGCCAGAAGCCGAACCCCGCCCTGCCCCGTCCCCCCCGAAGGCAGCCG
TCCCCCCGCGGACAGCCCCGAGCCGCTCCCCCCGCACAAAGGGCCCTCCCGGAGCCCCTCAAGGCTTTCA
CGCAGCCACAGAAAAGAAACAAGCCGTCATTAAACCAAGCGCTAATTACAGCCCGGAGGAGAAGGGCCGT
CCCGCCCGCTCACCTGTGGGAGTAACGCGGTCAGTCAGAGCCGGGGCGGGCGGCGCGAGGCGGCGGCGGA
GCGGGGCACGGGGCGAAGGCAGCGCGCAGCGACTCCCGCCCGCCGCGCGCTTCGCTTTTTATAGGGCCGC
CGCCGCCGCCGCCTCGCCATAAAAGGAAACTTTCGGAGCGCGCCGCTCTGATTGGCTGCCGCCGCACCTC
TCCGCCTCGCCCCGCCCCCATCGCTGCACAAAATAATTAAAAAATAAATAAATACAAAATTGGGGGTGGG
GAGGGGGGGGAGATGGGGAGAGTGAAGCAGAACGTGGGGCTCACCTCGACCATGGTAATAGCGATGACTA
ATACGTAGATGTACTGCCAAGTAGGAAAGTCCCATAAGGTCATGTACTGGGCATAATGCCAGGCGGGCCA
TTTACCGTCATTGACGTCAATAGGGGGCGTACTTGGCATATGATACACTTGATGTACTGCCAAGTGGGCA
GTTTACCGTAAATACTCCACCCATTGACGTCAATGGAAAGTCCCTATTGGCGTTACTATGGGAACATACG
TCATTATTGACGTCAATGGTACGATCTTCCTAGCTTAAGATACATTGATGAGTTTGGACAAACCACAACT
AGAATGCAGTGAAAAAAATGCTTTATTTGTGAAATTTGTGATGCTATTGCTTTATTTGTAACCATTATAA
GCTGCAATAAACAAGTTAACAACAACAATTGCATTCATTTTATGTTTCAGGTTCAGGGGGAGGTGTGGGA
GGTTTTTTAAAGCAAGTAAAACCTCTACAAATGTGGTATGGCTGATTATGATCTAGAGTCGCGGCCGCTT
TACTTGTACAGCTCGTCCATGCCGAGAGTGATCCCGGCGGCGGTCACGAACTCCAGCAGGACCATGTGAT
CGCGCTTCTCGTTGGGGTCTTTGCTCAGGGCGGACTGGGTGCTCAGGTAGTGGTTGTCGGGCAGCAGCAC
GGGGCCGTCGCCGATGGGGGTGTTCTGCTGGTAGTGGTCGGCGAGCTGCACGCTGCCGTCCTCGATGTTG
TGGCGGATCTTGAAGTTCACCTTGATGCCGTTCTTCTGCTTGTCGGCCATGATATAGACGTTGTGGCTGT
TGTAGTTGTACTCCAGCTTGTGCCCCAGGATGTTGCCGTCCTCCTTGAAGTCGATGCCCTTCAGCTCGAT
GCGGTTCACCAGGGTGTCGCCCTCGAACTTCACCTCGGCGCGGGTCTTGTAGTTGCCGTCGTCCTTGAAG
AAGATGGTGCGCTCCTGGACGTAGCCTTCGGGCATGGCGGACTTGAAGAAGTCGTGCTGCTTCATGTGGT
CGGGGTAGCGGCTGAAGCACTGCACGCCGTAGGTCAGGGTGGTCACGAGGGTGGGCCAGGGCACGGGCAG
CTTGCCGGTGGTGCAGATGAACTTCAGGGTCAGCTTGCCGTAGGTGGCATCGCCCTCGCCCTCGCCGGAC
ACGCTGAACTTGTGGCCGTTTACGTCGCCGTCCAGCTCGACCAGGATGGGCACCACCCCGGTGAACAGCT
CCTCGCCCTTGCTCACCATGGTGGCGACCGGTGGATCCCGGGCCCGCGGTACCGTCGACTGCAGAATTCT
TATCAAACCCTGCTTGGCCAGGGAGGCAGACACCTCGTCAGCTAGCGTGGCGAGCTGGGGCGAGTCTACC
ATGTCGATGCTGCCGGTGGAGGAGACATTGCTGAGATGCCGTGGAGACGTGTCCCCAGACACCACTGGCG
ACTTGTACACGATCTCCGCCCCGTGGTCTGTCTTGGCTTTGGCGTTCTCGCGGAAGGTCAGCTTGTGGGT
[387 nt withheld, positions 5111-5497]
CAGGCGGCTCTTGGCGGAAGACGGCGACTTGGGTGGAGTACGGACCACTGCCACCTTCTTGGGCTCCCGG
GTGGGTGGGGTTGGAAGGGACGGGGTGCGGGAGCGGCTGCCGGGAGTGCCTGGGGAGCCGGGGCTGCTGT
AGCCGCTGCGATCCCCTGATTTTGGAGGTTCACCAGAGCTGGGTGGTGTCTTTGGAGCGGGCGGGGTTTT
TGCTGGAATCCTGGTGGCGTTGGCCTGGCCCTTCTGGCCTGGAGGGGCTGCTCCCCGCGGTGTGGCGATC
TTCGTTTTACCATCAGCCCCCTTGGCTTTTTTGTCATCGCTTCCAGTCCCGTCTTTGCTTTTACTGACCA
TGCGAGCTTGGGTCACGTGACCAGCAGCTTCGTCTTCCAGGCTGGGGGTGTCTCCAATGCCTGCTTCTTC
AGCTGTGGTTCCTTCTGGGATCTCCGTGTGGGGCTGCGCGGCAGCCTGCTTGCCGGGAGCTCCCTCATCC
ACTAAGGGTGCTGTCACATCTTCCGCTGTTGGAGTGCTCTTAGCATCAGAGGTTTCAGAGCCCGGTTCCT
CAGATCCGTCCTCAGTGGGGGTCTGCAGGGGAGATTCTTTCAGGCCAGCGTCCGTGTCACCCTCTTGGTC
TTGGTGCATGGTGTAGCCCCCCTGATCTTTCCTGTCCCCCAACCCGTACGTCCCAGCGTGATCTTCCATC
ACTTCGAACTCCTGGCGGGGCTCAGCCATGGTGGCGCTGAGGACCGGTCCAACCTGAAAACCGCGGAGCC
TGCTTTTTTGTACAAACTTGTTGATCGGAATTCTCCAGGCGATCTGACGGTTCACTAAACGAGCTCTGCT
TATATAGGCCTCCCACCGTACACGCCTACCTCGACATACGTTCTCTATCACTGATAGGGAGTAAACTCGA
CATACGTTCTCTATCACTGATAGGGATAAACTCGACATACGTTCTCTATCACTGATAGGGAGTAAACTCG
ACATACGTTCTCTATCACTGATAGGGAGTAAACTCGACATACGTTCTCTATCACTGATAGGGAGTAAACT
CGACATCGTTCTCTATCACTGATAGGGAGTAAACTCGACATACGTTCTCTATCACTGATAGGGAGTAAAC
TCGACAGTACTAAGCTTTATAACTTCGTATAGGATACTTTATACGAAGTTATACTAGGGACAGGATTGGT
GACAGAAAAGCCCCATCCTTAGGCCTCCTCCTTCCTAGTCTCCTGATATTGGGTCTAACCCCCACCTCCT
GTTAGGCAGATTCCTTATCTGGTGACACACCCCCATTTCCTGGAGCCATCTCTCTCCTTGCCAGAACCTC
TAAGGTTTGCTTACGATGGAGCCAGCATCAGGTGGCACTTTTCGGGGAAATGTGCGCGGAACCCCTATTT
GTTTATTTTTCTAAATACATTCAAATATGTATCCGCTCATGAGATTATCAAAAAGGATCTTCACCTAGAT
CCTTTTAAATTAAAAATGAAGTTTTAAATCAATCTAAAGTATATATGAGTAAACTTGGTCTGACAGTTAC
CAATGCTTAATCAGTGAGGCACCTATCTCAGCGATCTGTCTATTTCGTTCATCCATAGTTGCCTGACTCC
CCGTCGTGTAGATAACTACGATACGGGAGGGCTTACCATCTGGCCCCAGTGCTGCAATGATACCGCGAGA
CCCACGCTCACCGGCTCCAGATTTATCAGCAATAAACCAGCCAGCCGGAAGGGCCGAGCGCAGAAGTGGT
CCTGCAACTTTATCCGCCTCCATCCAGTCTATTAATTGTTGCCGGGAAGCTAGAGTAAGTAGTTCGCCAG
TTAATAGTTTGCGCAACGTTGTTGCCATTGCTACAGGCATCGTGGTGTCACGCTCGTCGTTTGGTATGGC
TTCATTCAGCTCCGGTTCCCAACGATCAAGGCGAGTTACATGATCCCCCATGTTGTGCAAAAAAGCGGTT
AGCTCCTTCGGTCCTCCGATCGTTGTCAGAAGTAAGTTGGCCGCAGTGTTATCACTCATGGTTATGGCAG
CACTGCATAATTCTCTTACTGTCATGCCATCCGTAAGATGCTTTTCTGTGACTGGTGAATACTCAACCAA
GTCATTCTGAGAATAGTGTATGCGGCGACCGAGTTGCTCTTGCCCGGCGTCAATACGGGATAATACCGCG
CCACATAGCAGAACTTTAAAAGTGCTCATCATTGGAAAACGTTCTTCGGGGCGAAAACTCTCAAGGATCT
TACCGCTGTTGAGATCCAGTTCGATGTAACCCACTCGTGCACCCAACTGATCTTCAGCATCTTTTACTTT
CACCAGCGTTTCTGGGTGAGCAAAAACAGGAAGGCAAAATGCCGCAAAAAAGGGAATAAGGGCGACACGG
AAATGTTGAATACTCATACTCTTCCTTTTTCAATATTATTGAAGCATTTATCAGGGTTATTGTCTCATGA
CCAAAATCCCTTAACGTGAGTTTTCGTTCCACTGAGCGTCAGACCCCG
Features (pLannotate 1.2.2; 28 found; start..end, strand, type, name):
     23..611     +  rep_origin     ori: high-copy-number ColE1/pMB1/pBR322/pUC origin of replication
    786..989     +  misc_feature   HA-L (fragment): left homology arm from the adeno-associated virus integration site (AAVS1) within intron 1 of the human PPP1R12C gene
    990..1023    +  protein_bind   lox66: Right element (RE) mutant of loxP (Araki et al., 2010). Cre-mediated recombination occurs in the 8-bp core sequence (GCATACAT). Cre recombinase
   1026..1059    +  protein_bind   FRT (minimal): supports FLP-mediated excision but not integration (Turan and Bode, 2011) FLP recombinase from the Saccharomyces cerevisiae 2μ plasmid
   1064..1089    +  misc_feature   SA: splice acceptor site
   1176..1775    +  CDS            PuroR: puromycin N-acetyltransferase; pac from Streptomyces alboniger; confers resistance to puromycin
   1778..1811    +  protein_bind   FRT (minimal): supports FLP-mediated excision but not integration (Turan and Bode, 2011) FLP recombinase from the Saccharomyces cerevisiae 2μ plasmid
   1814..2038    +  polyA_signal   bGH poly(A) signal: bovine growth hormone polyadenylation signal
   2045..2126    -  polyA_signal   SV40 poly(A) signal: SV40 polyadenylation signal
   2149..2232    -  CDS            large T antigen (fragment): large T antigen from SV40 (simian virus 40)
   2264..2971    -  CDS            rtTA3: reverse tetracycline transactivator 3 activates expression from Tet-responsive promoters in the presence of doxycycline
   3042..3172    -  intron         chimeric intron (fragment): chimera between introns from chicken β-actin and rabbit β-globin
   3261..3396    -  intron         hybrid intron (fragment): hybrid between chicken β-actin (CBA) and minute virus of mice (MMV) introns (Gray et al., 2011)
   3397..3518    -  promoter       chicken β-actin promoter (fragment): contains a 21-bp deletion relative to the standard chicken β-actin promoter
   3510..3619    -  promoter       chicken β-actin promoter (fragment): contains a 21-bp deletion relative to the standard chicken β-actin promoter
   3621..3869    -  enhancer       CMV enhancer (fragment): human cytomegalovirus immediate early enhancer
   3886..4007    -  polyA_signal   SV40 poly(A) signal: SV40 polyadenylation signal
   4030..4113    -  CDS            large T antigen (fragment): large T antigen from SV40 (simian virus 40)
   4130..4849    -  CDS            EGFP: the original enhanced GFP (Yang et al., 1996) mammalian codon-optimized
   4863..4899    -  misc_feature   MCS (fragment): multiple cloning site
   4904..6226    -  CDS            MAPT (sequence partly withheld): TAU_SPECI - Experimental evidence at protein level: Swiss-Prot protein existence level 1. Promotes microtubule assembly and stability, and might be involved in the establishment and maintenance of neuronal polarity. The C-terminus binds axonal microtubules while the N-terminus binds neural plasma membrane components, suggesting that tau functions as a linker protein between both. Axonal polarity is predetermined by tau localization (in the neuronal cell) in the domain of the cell body defined by the centrosome. The short isoforms allow plasticity of the cytoskeleton whereas the longer isoforms
   6264..6288    -  protein_bind   attB1: mutant version of attB; recombination site for the Gateway® BP reaction BP Clonase™
   6305..6619    -  promoter       tight TRE promoter: Tet-responsive promoter PTight, consisting of seven tet operator sequences followed by the minimal CMV promoter
   6636..6669    +  protein_bind   lox2272: Cre-mediated recombination occurs in the 8-bp core sequence (GGATACTT). lox2272 sites are compatible with each other, but incompatible with loxP or loxN sites (Lee and Saito, 1988). Cre recombinase
   6670..6852    +  misc_feature   HA-R (fragment): right homology arm from the adeno-associated virus integration site (AAVS1) within intron 1 of the human PPP1R12C gene
   6882..6941    +  promoter       AmpR promoter (fragment): bla
   7034..7894    -  CDS            AmpR: β-lactamase; bla; confers resistance to ampicillin, carbenicillin, and related antibiotics
   7895..7947    -  promoter       AmpR promoter (fragment): bla
