[The description below was written by a language model from this plasmid's Addgene catalogue record and pLannotate feature annotations shown in this document.]
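Description:
AAVS1 CAG rtTA3 TauWT 2N4R-EGFP is a high-copy, ampicillin-selected bacterial plasmid (ColE1/pUC-type origin, β-lactamase) that serves as a donor or "exchange cassette" for placing a doxycycline-inducible tau reporter at the human AAVS1 safe-harbour locus in intron 1 of PPP1R12C. It derives from the AAVS1-T2A-Puro-Cas9-TREtight backbone. The catalogue lists about 8.0 kb, in line with the 7,995 nt sequenced record. The payload is bracketed by short fragments of the AAVS1 left and right homology arms. Immediately inside these lie heterospecific lox66 and lox2272 sites, an arrangement suited to Cre-mediated cassette exchange into a pre-targeted locus.

Three units sit between the lox sites. The first is a promoterless selection module: a splice acceptor followed by the puromycin N-acetyltransferase gene and a bGH polyadenylation signal. The backbone name implies a T2A link, although none is annotated. PuroR should therefore be expressed only after correct capture by the endogenous PPP1R12C transcript, and minimal FRT sites flank the module for FLP excision. The second unit, on the opposite strand, is a CAG promoter (CMV enhancer, chicken β-actin promoter and chimeric intron) driving rtTA3 with an SV40 poly(A). The third, also on the reverse strand, is a tight TRE promoter driving wild-type human MAPT (2N4R isoform) fused at its C terminus to EGFP, again with an SV40 poly(A). Constitutive rtTA3 activates the TRE promoter only when doxycycline is present, giving switchable expression of fluorescent tau.

The associated work concerns rapid generation of human neuronal cell models with inducible expression of proteins of interest. The depositor notes a 55 bp deletion in the GC-rich tract of the CAG promoter. Its effect is unknown, but expression was still obtained. The depositor also warns that the plasmid can be truncated in bacteria.
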