Addgene plasmid #132389: AAVS1 CAG rtTA3 TauWT 2N4R-EGFP
Purpose: Exchange cassette containing inducible TauWT 2N4R-EGFP fusion, CAG-driven rtTA3, Puromycin resistance marker, targets AAVS1 site
Depositing lab: Gerold Schmitt-Ulms. Depositing organization: University of Toronto. Publication: Rapid Generation of Human Neuronal Cell Models Enabling Inducible Expression of Proteins-of-interest for Functional Studies. Wang X, Friesen E, Muller I, Lemieux M, Dukart R, Maia IB, Kalia S, Schmitt-Ulms G. Bio Protoc. 2020 May 5;10(9):e3615. doi: 10.21769/BioProtoc.3615. eCollection 2020 May 5. PubMed 33659578.
Backbone
  Vector backbone: AAVS1-T2A-Puro-Cas9-TREtight
  Backbone manufacturer: Addgene
  Total vector size (bp): 8048
  Vector type: Mammalian Expression, Cre/Lox, CRISPR
  Selectable markers: Puromycin
Growth in bacteria
  Bacterial resistance: Ampicillin, 100 μg/mL
  Growth temperature: 37°C
  Growth strain: DH5alpha
  Growth instructions: Bacteria may truncate DNA, please select multiple clones and perform restriction digest after purification to confirm.
  Copy number: High Copy
Gene/Insert
  Gene/Insert name: human TauWT 2N4R-EGFP
  Species: H. sapiens (human), Synthetic
  Entrez Gene: MAPT (a.k.a. DDPAC, FTD1, FTDP-17, MAPTL, MSTD, MTBT1, MTBT2, PPND, PPP1R103, TAU, Tau-PHF6, tau-40)
  Promoter: TREtight
  Tag / fusion protein: EGFP (C terminal on insert)
  Cloning method: Restriction Enzyme; 5′ cloning site BbvCI (not destroyed); 3′ cloning site KpnI (not destroyed)
  Sequencing primers: 5′ TTCAGGTTGGACCGGTCCTCA
Terms and licenses: Academic/Nonprofit Terms; Industry Terms: Not Available to Industry
Depositor comments: Please note: Plasmid contains a 55 basepair deletion in the poly-GC track of the CAG promoter. It is unknown if this deletion affects plasmid function, but depositing lab was able to properly express proteins from the plasmid.
How to cite: AAVS1 CAG rtTA3 TauWT 2N4R-EGFP was a gift from Gerold Schmitt-Ulms (Addgene plasmid # 132389 ; http://n2t.net/addgene:132389 ; RRID:Addgene_132389)
